Addgene plasmid #182340: mT2A-tdTomato-FNF
Purpose: Recombineering cassette plasmid for T2A-tdTomato-FNF
Depositing lab: Mario Capecchi. Depositing organization: University of Utah.
Backbone
  Vector backbone: Custom
  Backbone manufacturer: Hyung-song Nam, Capecchi laboratory
  Vector type: Mammalian Expression, Mouse Targeting ; FLP / FRT
  Selectable markers: Neomycin (select with G418)
Growth in bacteria
  Bacterial resistance: Ampicillin, 100 μg/mL
  Growth temperature: 30°C
  Growth strain: DH10B
  Copy number: High Copy
Gene/Insert
  Gene/Insert name: T2A-tdTomato-FNF
  Species: Synthetic
Resource information
  A portion of this plasmid was derived from a plasmid made by: tdTomato is from Roger Tsien. FNF is from Addgene plasmid #22687.
Terms and licenses: Academic/Nonprofit Terms; Industry Terms: Not Available to Industry
Depositor comments: Release the insert with PmeI and PacI digest.
How to cite: mT2A-tdTomato-FNF was a gift from Mario Capecchi (Addgene plasmid # 182340 ; http://n2t.net/addgene:182340 ; RRID:Addgene_182340)
