[The description below was written by a language model from this plasmid's Addgene catalogue record and pLannotate feature annotations shown in this document.]
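Description:
mT2A-tdTomato-FNF is a 5,920-nt recombineering cassette plasmid built on a custom backbone whose annotated remnants (pBluescript-type multiple cloning site fragment, T3 promoter, lac promoter/operator region, partial f1 origin) indicate a pBluescript-like origin. It is maintained in E. coli through a high-copy ColE1/pUC-type origin and selected with ampicillin via the β-lactamase gene. It is not an expression vector in its own right but a donor of a modular insert, which the depositor notes can be released as a fragment with PmeI and PacI.

The insert comprises a T2A self-cleaving peptide sequence, the tandem-dimer orange-red fluorescent protein tdTomato, and an "FNF" selection module. The T2A element is named in the record but was not picked up as a separate feature in the annotation; presumably it lies in the short stretch just upstream of the tdTomato coding sequence. No promoter precedes the reporter, consistent with a design in which T2A-tdTomato is fused in frame to the end of an endogenous coding sequence, so that the host gene's own regulation drives co-translation of the native protein and a separate fluorescent reporter.

Downstream, in the opposite orientation, two minimal FRT sites flank a neomycin/kanamycin resistance gene driven by tandem mouse PGK and bacterial EM7 promoters and terminated by a bGH polyadenylation signal. This dual-promoter arrangement allows kanamycin selection during recombineering in bacteria and G418 selection in mammalian cells. FLP recombinase can then excise the marker, leaving a single FRT site. The construct is intended for building mouse gene-targeting vectors that produce tdTomato knock-in reporter alleles.
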