Features (pLannotate 1.2.2; 18 found; start..end, strand, type, name):
    169..1596    +  CDS            tdTomato: tdTomato is a basic (constitutively fluorescent) orange fluorescent protein published in 2004, derived from Discosoma sp.. It is reported to be a somewhat slowly-maturing tandem dimer with low acid sensitivity.
   1632..1665    -  protein_bind   FRT (minimal): supports FLP-mediated excision but not integration (Turan and Bode, 2011) FLP recombinase from the Saccharomyces cerevisiae 2μ plasmid
   1695..1716    -  promoter       SV40 promoter (fragment): SV40 enhancer and early promoter
   1720..1944    -  polyA_signal   bGH poly(A) signal: bovine growth hormone polyadenylation signal
   1982..2785    -  CDS            NeoR/KanR: aminoglycoside phosphotransferase from Tn5; aph(3')-II (or nptII); confers resistance to neomycin, kanamycin, and G418 (Geneticin®)
   2804..2851    -  promoter       EM7 promoter: synthetic bacterial promoter&nbsp
   2863..3362    -  promoter       PGK promoter: mouse phosphoglycerate kinase 1 promoter
   3426..3459    -  protein_bind   FRT (minimal): supports FLP-mediated excision but not integration (Turan and Bode, 2011) FLP recombinase from the Saccharomyces cerevisiae 2μ plasmid
   3460..3487    +  misc_feature   MCS (fragment): pBluescript multiple cloning site
   3514..3532    -  promoter       T3 promoter: promoter for bacteriophage T3 RNA polymerase
   3577..3593    -  protein_bind   lac operator: The lac repressor binds to the lac operator to inhibit transcription in E. coli. This inhibition can be relieved by adding lactose or isopropyl-β-D-thiogalactopyranoside (IPTG). lac repressor encoded by lacI
   3601..3631    -  promoter       lac promoter: promoter for the E. coli lac operon
   3646..3667    -  protein_bind   CAP binding site: CAP binding activates transcription in the presence of cAMP. E. coli catabolite activator protein
   3680..3772    -  CDS            lacI (fragment): lac repressor; lacI; The lac repressor binds to the lac operator to inhibit transcription in E. coli. This inhibition can be relieved by adding lactose or isopropyl-β-D-thiogalactopyranoside (IPTG).
   3955..4543    -  rep_origin     ori: high-copy-number ColE1/pMB1/pBR322/pUC origin of replication
   4714..5574    -  CDS            AmpR: β-lactamase; bla; confers resistance to ampicillin, carbenicillin, and related antibiotics
   5575..5679    -  promoter       AmpR promoter: bla
   5706..66      +  rep_origin     f1 ori (fragment) (across the origin) (sequence partly withheld): f1 bacteriophage origin of replication; arrow indicates direction of (+) strand synthesis
>Addgene plasmid #182340 | mT2A-tdTomato-FNF | addgene full sequence | sequence record 358215 | Addgene NGS Result
TA
[49 nt withheld, positions 3-51]
CCTTTGACGTTGGAGATTCGTTTAAACGGAGGATCTGGCGGAAGATCTGAAGGCCGCGGCAGCCTGCTGA
CATGCGGCGACGTGGAAGAGAACCCTGGCCCTGCTCCTGGCAGCACAATGGTGAGCAAGGGCGAGGAGGT
CATCAAAGAGTTCATGCGCTTCAAGGTGCGCATGGAGGGCTCCATGAACGGCCACGAGTTCGAGATCGAG
GGCGAGGGCGAGGGCCGCCCCTACGAGGGCACCCAGACCGCCAAGCTGAAGGTGACCAAGGGCGGCCCCC
TGCCCTTCGCCTGGGACATCCTGTCCCCCCAGTTCATGTACGGCTCCAAGGCGTACGTGAAGCACCCCGC
CGACATCCCCGATTACAAGAAGCTGTCCTTCCCCGAGGGCTTCAAGTGGGAGCGCGTGATGAACTTCGAG
GACGGCGGTCTGGTGACCGTGACCCAGGACTCCTCCCTGCAGGACGGCACGCTGATCTACAAGGTGAAGA
TGCGCGGCACCAACTTCCCCCCCGACGGCCCCGTAATGCAGAAGAAGACCATGGGCTGGGAGGCCTCCAC
CGAGCGCCTGTACCCCCGCGACGGCGTGCTGAAGGGCGAGATCCACCAGGCCCTGAAGCTGAAGGACGGC
GGCCACTACCTGGTGGAGTTCAAGACCATCTACATGGCCAAGAAGCCCGTGCAACTGCCCGGCTACTACT
ACGTGGACACCAAGCTGGACATCACCTCCCACAACGAGGACTACACCATCGTGGAACAGTACGAGCGCTC
CGAGGGCCGCCACCACCTGTTCCTGGGGCATGGCACCGGCAGCACCGGCAGCGGCAGCTCCGGCACCGCC
TCCTCCGAGGACAACAACATGGCCGTCATCAAAGAGTTCATGCGCTTCAAGGTGCGCATGGAGGGCTCCA
TGAACGGCCACGAGTTCGAGATCGAGGGCGAGGGCGAGGGCCGCCCCTACGAGGGCACCCAGACCGCCAA
GCTGAAGGTGACCAAGGGCGGCCCCCTGCCCTTCGCCTGGGACATCCTGTCCCCCCAGTTCATGTACGGC
TCCAAGGCGTACGTGAAGCACCCCGCCGACATCCCCGATTACAAGAAGCTGTCCTTCCCCGAGGGCTTCA
AGTGGGAGCGCGTGATGAACTTCGAGGACGGCGGTCTGGTGACCGTGACCCAGGACTCCTCCCTGCAGGA
CGGCACGCTGATCTACAAGGTGAAGATGCGCGGCACCAACTTCCCCCCCGACGGCCCCGTAATGCAGAAG
AAGACCATGGGCTGGGAGGCCTCCACCGAGCGCCTGTACCCCCGCGACGGCGTGCTGAAGGGCGAGATCC
ACCAGGCCCTGAAGCTGAAGGACGGCGGCCACTACCTGGTGGAGTTCAAGACCATCTACATGGCCAAGAA
GCCCGTGCAACTGCCCGGCTACTACTACGTGGACACCAAGCTGGACATCACCTCCCACAACGAGGACTAC
ACCATCGTGGAACAGTACGAGCGCTCCGAGGGCCGCCACCACCTGTTCCTGTACGGCATGGACGAGCTGT
ACAAGTAAGGCGCGCCGGATCCATTATGTACCTGACTGATGAAGTTCCTATACTTTCTAGAGAATAGGAA
CTTCGAAGGGTTCCGCAAGCTCTAGTCGAGCCCCAGCTGGTTCTTTCCGCCTCAGAAGCCATAGAGCCCA
CCGCATCCCCAGCATGCCTGCTATTGTCTTCCCAATCCTCCCCCTTGCTGTCCTGCCCCACCCCACCCCC
CAGAATAGAATGACACCTACTCAGACAATGCGATGCAATTTCCTCATTTTATTAGGAAAGGACAGTGGGA
GTGGCACCTTCCAGGGTCAAGGAAGGCACGGGGGAGGGGCAAACAACAGATGGCTGGCAACTAGAAGGCA
CAGTCGAGGCTGATCAGCGAGCTCTAGAGAATTGATCCCCTCAGAAGAACTCGTCAAGAAGGCGATAGAA
GGCGATGCGCTGCGAATCGGGAGCGGCGATACCGTAAAGCACGAGGAAGCGGTCAGCCCATTCGCCGCCA
AGCTCTTCAGCAATATCACGGGTAGCCAACGCTATGTCCTGATAGCGGTCCGCCACACCCAGCCGGCCAC
AGTCGATGAATCCAGAAAAGCGGCCATTTTCCACCATGATATTCGGCAAGCAGGCATCGCCATGGGTCAC
GACGAGATCATCGCCGTCGGGCATGCGCGCCTTGAGCCTGGCGAACAGTTCGGCTGGCGCGAGCCCCTGA
TGCTCTTCGTCCAGATCATCCTGATCGACAAGACCGGCTTCCATCCGAGTACGTGCTCGCTCGATGCGAT
GTTTCGCTTGGTGGTCGAATGGGCAGGTAGCCGGATCAAGCGTATGCAGCCGCCGCATTGCATCAGCCAT
GATGGATACTTTCTCGGCAGGAGCAAGGTGAGATGACAGGAGATCCTGCCCCGGCACTTCGCCCAATAGC
AGCCAGTCCCTTCCCGCTTCAGTGACAACGTCGAGCACAGCTGCGCAAGGAACGCCCGTCGTGGCCAGCC
ACGATAGCCGCGCTGCCTCGTCCTGCAGTTCATTCAGGGCACCGGACAGGTCGGTCTTGACAAAAAGAAC
CGGGCGCCCCTGCGCTGACAGCCGGAACACGGCGGCATCAGAGCAGCCGATTGTCTGTTGTGCCCAGTCA
TAGCCGAATAGCCTCTCCACCCAAGCGGCCGGAGAACCTGCGTGCAATCCATCTTGTTCAATGGCCGATC
CCATGGTTTAGTTCCTCACCTTGTCGTATTATACTATGCCGATATACTATGCCGATGATTAATTGTCAAC
AGGCTGCAGGTCGAAAGGCCCGGAGATGAGGAAGAGGAGAACAGCGCGGCAGACGTGCGCTTTTGAAGCG
TGCAGAATGCCGGGCCTCCGGAGGACCTTCGGGCGCCCGCCCCGCCCCTGAGCCCGCCCCTGAGCCCGCC
CCCGGACCCACCCCTTCCCAGCCTCTGAGCCCAGAAAGCGAAGGAGCAAAGCTGCTATTGGCCGCTGCCC
CAAAGGCCTACCCGCTTCCATTGCTCAGCGGTGCTGTCCATCTGCACGAGACTAGTGAGACGTGCTACTT
CCATTTGTCACGTCCTGCACGACGCGAGCTGCGGGGCGGGGGGGAACTTCCTGACTAGGGGAGGAGTAGA
AGGTGGCGCGAAGGGGCCACCAAAGAACGGAGCCGGTTGGCGCCTACCGGTGGATGTGGAATGTGTGCGA
GGCCAGAGGCCACTTGTGTAGCGCCAAGTGCCCAGCGGGGCTGCTAAAGCGCATGCTCCAGACTGCCTTG
GGAAAAGCGCCTCCCCTACCCGGTAGAATTTCGACGACCTGCAGCCAAGCTAGCTTGGCTGGACGTAAAC
TCCTCTTCAGACCTGAAGTTCCTATACTTTCTAGAGAATAGGAACTTCGGAATTCGATATCAAGCTTATC
GATACCTTAATTAAGAGCTCCAGCTTTTGTTCCCTTTAGTGAGGGTTAATTTCGAGCTTGGCGTAATCAT
GGTCATAGCTGTTTCCTGTGTGAAATTGTTATCCGCTCACAATTCCACACAACATACGAGCCGGAAGCAT
AAAGTGTAAAGCCTGGGGTGCCTAATGAGTGAGCTAACTCACATTAATTGCGTTGCGCTCACTGCCCGCT
TTCCAGTCGGGAAACCTGTCGTGCCAGCTGCATTAATGAATCGGCCAACGCGCGGGGAGAGGCGGTTTGC
GTATTGGGCGCTCTTCCGCTTCCTCGCTCACTGACTCGCTGCGCTCGGTCGTTCGGCTGCGGCGAGCGGT
ATCAGCTCACTCAAAGGCGGTAATACGGTTATCCACAGAATCAGGGGATAACGCAGGAAAGAACATGTGA
GCAAAAGGCCAGCAAAAGGCCAGGAACCGTAAAAAGGCCGCGTTGCTGGCGTTTTTCCATAGGCTCCGCC
CCCCTGACGAGCATCACAAAAATCGACGCTCAAGTCAGAGGTGGCGAAACCCGACAGGACTATAAAGATA
CCAGGCGTTTCCCCCTGGAAGCTCCCTCGTGCGCTCTCCTGTTCCGACCCTGCCGCTTACCGGATACCTG
TCCGCCTTTCTCCCTTCGGGAAGCGTGGCGCTTTCTCATAGCTCACGCTGTAGGTATCTCAGTTCGGTGT
AGGTCGTTCGCTCCAAGCTGGGCTGTGTGCACGAACCCCCCGTTCAGCCCGACCGCTGCGCCTTATCCGG
TAACTATCGTCTTGAGTCCAACCCGGTAAGACACGACTTATCGCCACTGGCAGCAGCCACTGGTAACAGG
ATTAGCAGAGCGAGGTATGTAGGCGGTGCTACAGAGTTCTTGAAGTGGTGGCCTAACTACGGCTACACTA
GAAGAACAGTATTTGGTATCTGCGCTCTGCTGAAGCCAGTTACCTTCGGAAAAAGAGTTGGTAGCTCTTG
ATCCGGCAAACAAACCACCGCTGGTAGCGGTGGTTTTTTTGTTTGCAAGCAGCAGATTACGCGCAGAAAA
AAAGGATCTCAAGAAGATCCTTTGATCTTTTCTACGGGGTCTGACGCTCAGTGGAACGAAAACTCACGTT
AAGGGATTTTGGTCATGAGATTATCAAAAAGGATCTTCACCTAGATCCTTTTAAATTAAAAATGAAGTTT
TAAATCAATCTAAAGTATATATGAGTAAACTTGGTCTGACAGTTACCAATGCTTAATCAGTGAGGCACCT
ATCTCAGCGATCTGTCTATTTCGTTCATCCATAGTTGCCTGACTCCCCGTCGTGTAGATAACTACGATAC
GGGAGGGCTTACCATCTGGCCCCAGTGCTGCAATGATACCGCGAGACCCACGCTCACCGGCTCCAGATTT
ATCAGCAATAAACCAGCCAGCCGGAAGGGCCGAGCGCAGAAGTGGTCCTGCAACTTTATCCGCCTCCATC
CAGTCTATTAATTGTTGCCGGGAAGCTAGAGTAAGTAGTTCGCCAGTTAATAGTTTGCGCAACGTTGTTG
CCATTGCTACAGGCATCGTGGTGTCACGCTCGTCGTTTGGTATGGCTTCATTCAGCTCCGGTTCCCAACG
ATCAAGGCGAGTTACATGATCCCCCATGTTGTGCAAAAAAGCGGTTAGCTCCTTCGGTCCTCCGATCGTT
GTCAGAAGTAAGTTGGCCGCAGTGTTATCACTCATGGTTATGGCAGCACTGCATAATTCTCTTACTGTCA
TGCCATCCGTAAGATGCTTTTCTGTGACTGGTGAGTACTCAACCAAGTCATTCTGAGAATAGTGTATGCG
GCGACCGAGTTGCTCTTGCCCGGCGTCAATACGGGATAATACCGCGCCACATAGCAGAACTTTAAAAGTG
CTCATCATTGGAAAACGTTCTTCGGGGCGAAAACTCTCAAGGATCTTACCGCTGTTGAGATCCAGTTCGA
TGTAACCCACTCGTGCACCCAACTGATCTTCAGCATCTTTTACTTTCACCAGCGTTTCTGGGTGAGCAAA
AACAGGAAGGCAAAATGCCGCAAAAAAGGGAATAAGGGCGACACGGAAATGTTGAATACTCATACTCTTC
CTTTTTCAATATTATTGAAGCATTTATCAGGGTTATTGTCTCATGAGCGGATACATATTTGAATGTATTT
AGAAAAATAAACAAATAGGGGTTCCGCGCACATTTCCCCGAAAAGTGCCACCTG
[124 nt withheld, positions 5706-5829]
C
[90 nt withheld, positions 5831-5920]
